Addgene plasmid #246573: pX459-Itga5 gRNA
Purpose: CRISPR vector co-expressing Cas9 and a mouse Itga5 gRNA
Depositing lab: Mario Vallon. Depositing organization: Julius-Maximilians-Universitaet Wuerzburg. Publication: WNT7A/B assemble a GPR124-RECK-LRP5/6 co-receptor complex to activate beta-catenin signaling in brain endothelial cells. Heiden R, Hannig L, Kuo CJ, Ergun S, Braunger BM, Vallon M. J Biol Chem. 2025 Sep 4:110682. doi: 10.1016/j.jbc.2025.110682. PubMed 40914247.
Backbone
  Vector backbone: pX459
  Vector type: CRISPR
  Selectable markers: Puromycin
Growth in bacteria
  Bacterial resistance: Ampicillin, 100 μg/mL
  Growth temperature: 37°C
  Growth strain: DH5alpha
  Copy number: High Copy
Gene/Insert
  Gene/Insert name: Itga5 gRNA
  gRNA/shRNA sequence: CTTTCTACAGATCTAATCGT
  Species: M. musculus (mouse)
  Insert size (bp): 20
  Entrez Gene: Itga5 (a.k.a. Cd49e, Fnra, VLA5)
  Promoter: U6
  Cloning method: Restriction Enzyme; 5′ cloning site Unspecified (unknown if destroyed)
Resource information
  A portion of this plasmid was derived from a plasmid made by: Synthetic oligo
Terms and licenses: Academic/Nonprofit Terms; Industry Terms: Not Available to Industry
Depositor comments: CBh-SpCas9-T2A-Puro cassette on backbone
How to cite: pX459-Itga5 gRNA was a gift from Mario Vallon (Addgene plasmid # 246573 ; http://n2t.net/addgene:246573 ; RRID:Addgene_246573)
