[The description below was written by a language model from this plasmid's Addgene catalogue record and pLannotate feature annotations shown in this document.]
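Description:
pX459-Itga5 gRNA is an all-in-one CRISPR/Cas9 plasmid built on the pX459 backbone for transient transfection of mammalian cells, designed to target the mouse integrin alpha-5 gene (Itga5, also known as Cd49e, Fnra or VLA5). It is propagated in E. coli as a high-copy plasmid through a ColE1/pUC-type origin and is selected with ampicillin via the β-lactamase gene. An f1 phage origin is also present, along with small pBR322-derived remnants (rop and bom fragments) and a single annotated AAV2 inverted terminal repeat downstream of the expression cassette. This ITR appears to be a backbone relic, and the record gives no indication that it serves as a functional packaging element.

The payload consists of two expression units. A human U6 RNA polymerase III promoter drives a single guide RNA made up of the 20-nt Itga5-specific spacer, cloned from synthetic oligonucleotides, fused to the Streptococcus pyogenes gRNA scaffold. The feature table also detects a second, partial scaffold fragment just downstream. The second unit is the CBh-SpCas9-T2A-Puro cassette. The hybrid CBh promoter (CMV enhancer, chicken β-actin promoter and a hybrid intron) expresses full-length SpCas9, which the annotation tool splits into N- and C-terminal portions spanning the sequence origin. A nucleoplasmin nuclear localization signal follows, then puromycin N-acetyltransferase, with a bovine growth hormone polyadenylation signal terminating the transcript. The T2A peptide named by the depositor lets Cas9 and the puromycin marker be produced from one transcript, so that puromycin selection enriches for transfected, Cas9-expressing cells. The construct is suited to generating Itga5 disruptions in mouse cells. The associated work concerns WNT7 co-receptor signalling in brain endothelial cells.
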