Features (pLannotate 1.2.2; 20 found; start..end, strand, type, name):
   1472..3073    -  CDS            Cas9(N): N-terminal portion of Streptococcus pyogenes Cas9 (Zetsche et al., 2015)
   3211..3438    -  intron         hybrid intron: hybrid between chicken β-actin (CBA) and minute virus of mice (MMV) introns (Gray et al., 2011)
   3439..3595    -  promoter       chicken β-actin promoter (fragment): contains a 21-bp deletion relative to the standard chicken β-actin promoter
   3623..3750    -  promoter       chicken β-actin promoter (fragment): contains a 21-bp deletion relative to the standard chicken β-actin promoter
   3752..4037    -  enhancer       CMV enhancer: human cytomegalovirus immediate early enhancer; contains an 18-bp deletion relative to the standard CMV enhancer
   4084..4127    -  misc_RNA       gRNA scaffold (fragment): guide RNA scaffold for the Streptococcus pyogenes CRISPR/Cas9 system
   4134..4209    -  misc_RNA       gRNA scaffold: guide RNA scaffold for the Streptococcus pyogenes CRISPR/Cas9 system
   4239..4479    -  promoter       U6 promoter: RNA polymerase III promoter for human U6 snRNA
   4541..5129    -  rep_origin     ori: high-copy-number ColE1/pMB1/pBR322/pUC origin of replication
   5300..6160    -  CDS            AmpR: β-lactamase; bla; confers resistance to ampicillin, carbenicillin, and related antibiotics
   6161..6265    -  promoter       AmpR promoter: bla
   6360..6395    +  CDS            rop (fragment): Rop protein, which maintains plasmids at low copy number; rop
   6497..6546    +  misc_feature   bom (fragment): basis of mobility region from pBR322
   6547..7002    -  rep_origin     f1 ori (sequence partly withheld): f1 bacteriophage origin of replication; arrow indicates direction of (+) strand synthesis
   7021..7072    +  misc_feature   bom (fragment): basis of mobility region from pBR322
   7077..7217    -  repeat_region  AAV2 ITR: inverted terminal repeat of adeno-associated virus serotype 2 inverted
   7322..7433    -  polyA_signal   bGH poly(A) signal: bovine growth hormone polyadenylation signal
   7467..8066    -  CDS            PuroR (fragment): puromycin N-acetyltransferase; pac from Streptomyces; confers resistance to puromycin
   8136..8183    -  CDS            nucleoplasmin NLS: bipartite nuclear localization signal from nucleoplasmin
   8184..1471    -  CDS            Cas9(C) (across the origin): C-terminal portion of Streptococcus pyogenes Cas9 (Zetsche et al., 2015)
>Addgene plasmid #246573 | pX459-Itga5 gRNA | addgene full sequence | sequence record 494457 | Addgene NGS Result
CGCTCTTGGCGATCATCTTCCGCACGTCGTACACCTTGTAGTCGCCGTACACGAACTCGCTTTCCAGCTT
AGGGTACTTTTTGATCAGGGCGGTTCCCACGACGGCGTTCAGGTAGGCGTCGTGGGCGTGGTGGTAGTTG
TTGATCTCGCGCACTTTGTAAAACTGGAAATCCTTCCGGAAATCGGACACCAGCTTGGACTTCAGGGTGA
TCACTTTCACTTCCCGGATCAGCTTGTCATTCTCGTCGTACTTAGTGTTCATCCGGGAGTCCAGGATCTG
TGCCACGTGCTTTGTGATCTGCCGGGTTTCCACCAGCTGTCTCTTGATGAAGCCGGCCTTATCCAGTTCG
CTCAGGCCGCCTCTCTCGGCCTTGGTCAGATTGTCGAACTTTCTCTGGGTAATCAGCTTGGCGTTCAGCA
GCTGCCGCCAGTAGTTCTTCATCTTCTTCACGACCTCTTCGGAGGGCACGTTGTCGCTCTTGCCCCGGTT
CTTGTCGCTTCTGGTCAGCACCTTGTTGTCGATGGAGTCGTCCTTCAGAAAGCTCTGAGGCACGATATGG
TCCACATCGTAGTCGGACAGCCGGTTGATGTCCAGTTCCTGGTCCACGTACATATCCCGCCCATTCTGCA
GGTAGTACAGGTACAGCTTCTCGTTCTGCAGCTGGGTGTTTTCCACGGGGTGTTCTTTCAGGATCTGGCT
GCCCAGCTCTTTGATGCCCTCTTCGATCCGCTTCATTCTCTCGCGGCTGTTCTTCTGTCCCTTCTGGGTG
GTCTGGTTCTCTCTGGCCATTTCGATCACGATGTTCTCGGGCTTGTGCCGGCCCATCACTTTCACGAGCT
CGTCCACCACCTTCACTGTCTGCAGGATGCCCTTCTTAATGGCGGGGCTGCCGGCCAGATTGGCAATGTG
CTCGTGCAGGCTATCGCCCTGGCCGGACACCTGGGCTTTCTGGATGTCCTCTTTAAAGGTCAGGCTGTCG
TCGTGGATCAGCTGCATGAAGTTTCTGTTGGCGAAGCCGTCGGACTTCAGGAAATCCAGGATTGTCTTGC
CGGACTGCTTGTCCCGGATGCCGTTGATCAGCTTCCGGCTCAGCCTGCCCCAGCCGGTGTATCTCCGCCG
CTTCAGCTGCTTCATCACTTTGTCGTCGAACAGGTGGGCATAGGTTTTCAGCCGTTCCTCGATCATCTCT
CTGTCCTCAAACAGTGTCAGGGTCAGCACGATATCTTCCAGAATGTCCTCGTTTTCCTCATTGTCCAGGA
AGTCCTTGTCCTTGATAATTTTCAGCAGATCGTGGTATGTGCCCAGGGAGGCGTTGAACCGATCTTCCAC
GCCGGAGATTTCCACGGAGTCGAAGCACTCGATTTTCTTGAAGTAGTCCTCTTTCAGCTGCTTCACGGTC
ACTTTCCGGTTGGTCTTGAACAGCAGGTCCACGATGGCCTTTTTCTGCTCGCCGCTCAGGAAGGCGGGCT
TTCTCATTCCCTCGGTCACGTATTTCACTTTGGTCAGCTCGTTATACACGGTGAAGTACTCGTACAGCAG
GCTGTGCTTGGGCAGCACCTTCTCGTTGGGCAGGTTCTTATCGAAGTTGGTCATCCGCTCGATGAAGCTC
TGGGCGGAAGCGCCCTTGTCCACCACTTCCTCGAAGTTCCAGGGGGTGATGGTTTCCTCGCTCTTTCTGG
TCATCCAGGCGAATCTGCTGTTTCCCCTGGCCAGAGGGCCCACGTAGTAGGGGATGCGGAAGGTCAGGAT
CTTCTCGATCTTTTCCCGGTTGTCCTTCAGGAATGGGTAAAAATCTTCCTGCCGCCGCAGAATGGCGTGC
AGCTCTCCCAGGTGGATCTGGTGGGGGATGCTGCCGTTGTCGAAGGTCCGCTGCTTCCGCAGCAGGTCCT
CTCTGTTCAGCTTCACGAGCAGTTCCTCGGTGCCGTCCATCTTTTCCAGGATGGGCTTGATGAACTTGTA
GAACTCTTCCTGGCTGGCTCCGCCGTCAATGTAGCCGGCGTAGCCGTTCTTGCTCTGGTCGAAGAAAATC
TCTTTGTACTTCTCAGGCAGCTGCTGCCGCACGAGAGCTTTCAGCAGGGTCAGGTCCTGGTGGTGCTCGT
CGTATCTCTTGATCATAGAGGCGCTCAGGGGGGCCTTGGTGATCTCGGTGTTCACTCTCAGGATGTCGCT
CAGCAGGATGGCGTCGGACAGGTTCTTGGCGGCCAGAAACAGGTCGGCGTACTGGTCGCCGATCTGGGCC
AGCAGGTTGTCCAGGTCGTCGTCGTAGGTGTCCTTGCTCAGCTGCAGTTTGGCATCCTCGGCCAGGTCGA
AGTTGCTCTTGAAGTTGGGGGTCAGGCCCAGGCTCAGGGCAATCAGGTTTCCGAACAGGCCATTCTTCTT
CTCGCCGGGCAGCTGGGCGATCAGATTTTCCAGCCGTCTGCTCTTGCTCAGTCTGGCAGACAGGATGGCC
TTGGCGTCCACGCCGCTGGCGTTGATGGGGTTTTCCTCGAACAGCTGGTTGTAGGTCTGCACCAGCTGGA
TGAACAGCTTGTCCACGTCGCTGTTGTCGGGGTTCAGGTCGCCCTCGATCAGGAAGTGGCCCCGGAACTT
GATCATGTGGGCCAGGGCCAGATAGATCAGCCGCAGGTCGGCCTTGTCGGTGCTGTCCACCAGTTTCTTT
CTCAGGTGGTAGATGGTGGGGTACTTCTCGTGGTAGGCCACCTCGTCCACGATGTTGCCGAAGATGGGGT
GCCGCTCGTGCTTCTTATCCTCTTCCACCAGGAAGGACTCTTCCAGTCTGTGGAAGAAGCTGTCGTCCAC
CTTGGCCATCTCGTTGCTGAAGATCTCTTGCAGATAGCAGATCCGGTTCTTCCGTCTGGTGTATCTTCTT
CTGGCGGTTCTCTTCAGCCGGGTGGCCTCGGCTGTTTCGCCGCTGTCGAACAGCAGGGCTCCGATCAGGT
TCTTCTTGATGCTGTGCCGGTCGGTGTTGCCCAGCACCTTGAATTTCTTGCTGGGCACCTTGTACTCGTC
GGTGATCACGGCCCAGCCCACAGAGTTGGTGCCGATGTCCAGGCCGATGCTGTACTTCTTGTCGGCTGCT
GGGACTCCGTGGATACCGACCTTCCGCTTCTTCTTTGGGGCCATCTTATCGTCATCGTCTTTGTAATCAA
TATCATGATCCTTGTAGTCTCCGTCGTGGTCCTTATAGTCCATGGTGGCACCGGTCCAACCTGAAAAAAA
GTGATTTCAGGCAGGTGCTCCAGGTAATTAAACATTAATACCCCACCAACCAACCATCCCTTAAACCCTT
ACCTCTTGCTCAGCTAATTACAGCCCGGAGGAGAAGGGCCGTCCCGCCCGCTCACCTGTGGGAGTAACGC
GGTCAGTCAGAGCCGGGGCGGGCGGCGCGAGGCGGCGGCGGAGCGGGGCACGGGGCGAAGGCAGCGCGCA
GCGACTCCCGCCCGCCGCGCGCTTCGCTTTTTATAGGGCCGCCGCCGCCGCCGCCTCGCCATAAAAGGAA
ACTTTCGGAGCGCGCCGCTCTGATTGGCTGCCGCCGCACCTCTCCGCCTCCCCCCGCCCCGCCCCCCGCC
CCCCCCCCCCCCCCCCCCCCCCCCCCCCCCCCCCCCCCCCCCCCCCCCCCGGGCCCCGCCCCCCCCCCCC
CCCCGCCCCCATCGCTGCACAAAATAATTAAAAAATAAATAAATACAAAATTGGGGGTGGGGAGGGGGGG
GAGATGGGGAGAGTGAAGCAGAACGTGGGGCTCACCTCGACCATGGTAATAGCGATGACTAATACGTAGA
TGTACTGCCAAGTAGGAAAGTCCCATAAGGTCATGTACTGGGCACAATGCCAGGCGGGCCATTTACCGTC
ATTGACGTCAATAGGGGGCGTACTTGGCATATGATACACTTGATGTACTGCCAAGTGGGCAGTTTACCGT
AAATACTCCACCCATTGACGTCAATGGAAAGTCCCTATTGGCGTTACTATTGACGTCAATGGGCGGGGGT
CGTTGGGCGGTCAGCCAGGCGGGCCATTTACCGTAAGTTATGTAACGGGTACCTCTAGAGCCATTTGTCT
GCAGAATTGGCGCACGCGCTAAAAACGGACTAGCCTTATTTTAACTTGCTATTTCTAGCTCTAAAACAAA
AAAGCACCGACTCGGTGCCACTTTTTCAAGTTGATAACGGACTAGCCTTATTTTAACTTGCTATTTCTAG
CTCTAAAACACGATTAGATCTGTAGAAAGCGGTGTTTCGTCCTTTCCACAAGATATATAAAGCCAAGAAA
TCGAAATACTTTCAAGTTACGGTAAGCATATGATAGTCCATTTTAAAACATAATTTTAAAACTGCAAACT
ACCCAAGAAATTATTACTTTCTACGTCACGTATTTTGTACTAATATCTTTGTGTTTACAGTCAAATTAAT
TCCAATTATCTCTCTAACAGCCTTGTATCGTATATGCAAATATGAAGGAATCATGGGAAATAGGCCCTCA
CATGTGAGCAAAAGGCCAGCAAAAGGCCAGGAACCGTAAAAAGGCCGCGTTGCTGGCGTTTTTCCATAGG
CTCCGCCCCCCTGACGAGCATCACAAAAATCGACGCTCAAGTCAGAGGTGGCGAAACCCGACAGGACTAT
AAAGATACCAGGCGTTTCCCCCTGGAAGCTCCCTCGTGCGCTCTCCTGTTCCGACCCTGCCGCTTACCGG
ATACCTGTCCGCCTTTCTCCCTTCGGGAAGCGTGGCGCTTTCTCATAGCTCACGCTGTAGGTATCTCAGT
TCGGTGTAGGTCGTTCGCTCCAAGCTGGGCTGTGTGCACGAACCCCCCGTTCAGCCCGACCGCTGCGCCT
TATCCGGTAACTATCGTCTTGAGTCCAACCCGGTAAGACACGACTTATCGCCACTGGCAGCAGCCACTGG
TAACAGGATTAGCAGAGCGAGGTATGTAGGCGGTGCTACAGAGTTCTTGAAGTGGTGGCCTAACTACGGC
TACACTAGAAGAACAGTATTTGGTATCTGCGCTCTGCTGAAGCCAGTTACCTTCGGAAAAAGAGTTGGTA
GCTCTTGATCCGGCAAACAAACCACCGCTGGTAGCGGTGGTTTTTTTGTTTGCAAGCAGCAGATTACGCG
CAGAAAAAAAGGATCTCAAGAAGATCCTTTGATCTTTTCTACGGGGTCTGACGCTCAGTGGAACGAAAAC
TCACGTTAAGGGATTTTGGTCATGAGATTATCAAAAAGGATCTTCACCTAGATCCTTTTAAATTAAAAAT
GAAGTTTTAAATCAATCTAAAGTATATATGAGTAAACTTGGTCTGACAGTTACCAATGCTTAATCAGTGA
GGCACCTATCTCAGCGATCTGTCTATTTCGTTCATCCATAGTTGCCTGACTCCCCGTCGTGTAGATAACT
ACGATACGGGAGGGCTTACCATCTGGCCCCAGTGCTGCAATGATACCGCGGCTTCCACGCTCACCGGCTC
CAGATTTATCAGCAATAAACCAGCCAGCCGGAAGGGCCGAGCGCAGAAGTGGTCCTGCAACTTTATCCGC
CTCCATCCAGTCTATTAATTGTTGCCGGGAAGCTAGAGTAAGTAGTTCGCCAGTTAATAGTTTGCGCAAC
GTTGTTGCCATTGCTACAGGCATCGTGGTGTCACGCTCGTCGTTTGGTATGGCTTCATTCAGCTCCGGTT
CCCAACGATCAAGGCGAGTTACATGATCCCCCATGTTGTGCAAAAAAGCGGTTAGCTCCTTCGGTCCTCC
GATCGTTGTCAGAAGTAAGTTGGCCGCAGTGTTATCACTCATGGTTATGGCAGCACTGCATAATTCTCTT
ACTGTCATGCCATCCGTAAGATGCTTTTCTGTGACTGGTGAGTACTCAACCAAGTCATTCTGAGAATAGT
GTATGCGGCGACCGAGTTGCTCTTGCCCGGCGTCAATACGGGATAATACCGCGCCACATAGCAGAACTTT
AAAAGTGCTCATCATTGGAAAACGTTCTTCGGGGCGAAAACTCTCAAGGATCTTACCGCTGTTGAGATCC
AGTTCGATGTAACCCACTCGTGCACCCAACTGATCTTCAGCATCTTTTACTTTCACCAGCGTTTCTGGGT
GAGCAAAAACAGGAAGGCAAAATGCCGCAAAAAAGGGAATAAGGGCGACACGGAAATGTTGAATACTCAT
ACTCTTCCTTTTTCAATATTATTGAAGCATTTATCAGGGTTATTGTCTCATGAGCGGATACATATTTGAA
TGTATTTAGAAAAATAAACAAATAGGGGTTCCGCGCACATTTCCCCGAAAAGTGCCACCTGACGTCTAAG
AAACCATTATTATCATGACATTAACCTATAAAAATAGGCGTATCACGAGGCCCTTTCGTCTCGCGCGTTT
CGGTGATGACGGTGAAAACCTCTGACACATGCAGCTCCCGGAGACGGTCACAGCTTGTCTGTAAGCGGAT
GCCGGGAGCAGACAAGCCCGTCAGGGCGCGTCAGCGGGTGTTGGCGGGTGTCGGGGCTGGCTTAACTATG
CGGCATCAGAGCAGATTGTACTGAGAGTGCACCATAAAATTGTAAACGTTAATATTTTGTTAAAATTCGC
GTTAAATTTTTGTTAAATCAGCTCATTTTTTAACCAATAGACCGAAATCGGCAAAATCCCTTATAAATCA
AAAGAATAGCCCGAGATAGAGT
[37 nt withheld, positions 6673-6709]
AAAGAACGTGGACTCCAACGTCAAAGG
[141 nt withheld, positions 6737-6877]
G
[46 nt withheld, positions 6879-6924]
A
[95 nt withheld, positions 6926-7020]
TATGCGGTGTGAAATACCGCACAGATGCGTAAGGAGAAAATACCGCATCAGGCGCCCCTGCAGGCAGCTG
CGCGCTCGCTCGCTCACTGAGGCCGCCCGGGCAAAGCCCGGGCGTCGGGCGACCTTTGGTCGCCCGGCCT
CAGTGAGCGAGCGAGCGCGCAGAGAGGGAGTGGCCAACTCCATCACTAGGGGTTCCTGCGGCCGCTCCCC
AGCATGCCTGCTATTCTCTTCCCAATCCTCCCCCTTGCTGTCCTGCCCCACCCCACCCCCCAGAATAGAA
TGACACCTACTCAGACAATGCGATGCAATTTCCTCATTTTATTAGGAAAGGACAGTGGGAGTGGCACCTT
CCAGGGTCAAGGAAGGCACGGGGGAGGGGCAAACAACAGATGGCTGGCAACTAGAAGGCACAGTCGAGGC
TGATCAGCGAGCTCTAGTTAGAATTCTCAGGCACCGGGCTTGCGGGTCATGCACCAGGTGCGCGGTCCTT
CGGGCACCTCGACGTCGGCGGTGACGGTGAAGCCGAGCCGCTCGTAGAAGGGGAGGTTGCGGGGCGCGGA
GGTCTCCAGGAAGGCGGGCACCCCGGCGCGCTCGGCCGCCTCCACTCCGGGGAGCACGACGGCGCTGCCC
AGACCCTTGCCCTGGTGGTCGGGCGAGACTCCGACGGTGGCCAGGAACCACGCGGGCTCCTTGGGCCGGT
GCGGCGCCAGGAGGCCTTCCATCTGTTGCTGCGCGGCCAGCCGGGAACCGCTCAACTCGGCCATGCGCGG
GCCGATCTCGGCGAACACCGCCCCCGCTTCGACGCTCTCCGGCGTGGTCCAGACCGCCACCGCGGCGCCG
TCGTCCGCGACCCACACCTTGCCGATGTCGAGCCCGACGCGCGTGAGGAAGAGTTCTTGCAGCTCGGTGA
CCCGCTCGATGTGGCGGTCCGGATCGACGGTGTGGCGCGTGGCGGGGTAGTCGGCGAACGCGGCGGCGAG
GGTGCGTACGGCCCTGGGGACGTCGTCGCGGGTGGCGAGGCGCACCGTGGGCTTGTACTCGGTCATTGGG
CCAGGATTCTCCTCGACGTCACCGCATGTTAGCAGACTTCCTCTGCCCTCTCCACTGCCGAATTCCTTTT
TCTTTTTTGCCTGGCCGGCCTTTTTCGTGGCCGCCGGCCTTTTGTCGCCTCCCAGCTGAGACAGGTCGAT
CCGTGTCTCGTACAGGCCGGTGATGCTCTGGTGGATCAGGGTGGCGTCCAGCACCTCTTTGGTGCTGGTG
TACCTCTTCCGGTCGATGGTGGTGTCAAAGTACTTGAAGGCGGCAGGGGCTCCCAGATTGGTCAGGGTAA
ACAGGTGGATGATATTCTCGGCCTGCTCTCTGATGGGCTTATCCCGGTGCTTGTTGTAGGCGGACAGCAC
TTTGTCCAGATTAGCGTCGGCCAGGATCACTCTCTTGGAGAACTCGCTGATCTGCTCGATGATCTCGTCC
AGGTAGTGCTTGTGCTGTTCCACAAACAGCTGTTTCTGCTCATTATCCTCGGGGGAGCCCTTCAGCTTCT
CATAGTGGCTGGCCAGGTACAGGAAGTTCACATATTTGGAGGGCAGGGCCAGTTCGTTTCCCTTCTGCAG
TTCGCCGGCAGAGGCCAGCATTCTCTTCCGGCCGTTTTCCAGCTCGAACAGGGAGTACTTAGGCAGCTTG
ATGATCAGGTCCTTTTTCACTTCTTTGTAGCCCTTGGCTTCCAGAAAGTCGATGGGATTCTTCTCGAAGC
TGCTTCTTTCCATGATGGTGATCCCCAGCAGCTCTTTCACACTCTTCAGTTTCTTGGACTTGCCCTTTTC
CACTTTGGCCACCACCAGCACAGAATAGGCCACGGTGGGGCTGTCGAAGCCGCCGTACTTCTTAGGGTCC
CAGTCCTTCTTTCTGGCGATCAGCTTATCGCTGTTCCTCTTGGGCAGGATAGACTCTTTGCTGAAGCCGC
CTGTCTGCACCTCGGTCTTTTTCACGATATTCACTTGGGGCATGCTCAGCACTTTCCGCACGGTGGCAAA
ATCCCGGCCCTTATCCCACACGATCTCCCCGGTTTCGCCGTTTGTCTCGATCAGAGGCCGCTTCCGGATC
TCGCCGTTGGCCAGGGTAATCTCGGTCTTGAAAAAGTTCATGATGTTGCTGTAGAAGAAGTACTTGGCGG
TAGCCTTGCCGATTTCCTGCT
